Addgene plasmid #128351: pQCXIP-mCherry-TAZ
Purpose: Retrovirus vector to express mCherry-TAZ
Depositing lab: Yutaka Hata. Depositing organization: Institute of Science Tokyo.
Backbone
  Vector backbone: pQCXIP
  Backbone manufacturer: Clontech
  Vector type: Mammalian Expression, Retroviral
  Selectable markers: Puromycin
Growth in bacteria
  Bacterial resistance: Ampicillin, 100 μg/mL
  Growth temperature: 37°C
  Growth strain: NEB Stable
  Copy number: High Copy
Gene/Insert
  Gene/Insert name: TAZ (alt name: WWTR1)
  Species: H. sapiens (human)
  Entrez Gene: WWTR1 (a.k.a. TAZ)
  Promoter: CMV
  Cloning method: Restriction Enzyme; 5′ cloning site EcoRI (not destroyed); 3′ cloning site NotI (not destroyed)
  Sequencing primers: 5′ Ggcatggacgagctgtacaa; 3′ ccctaggaatgctcgtcaag
Terms and licenses: Academic/Nonprofit Terms; Industry Terms: Not Available to Industry
Depositor comments: pCIneomCherry-TAZ was generated by ligating TAZ(EcoRI/XhoI) into EcoRI/Sall sites of pCIneomCherry. NheI/NotI fragment was ligated inot XbaI/NotI sites of pQCXIP.
How to cite: pQCXIP-mCherry-TAZ was a gift from Yutaka Hata (Addgene plasmid # 128351 ; http://n2t.net/addgene:128351 ; RRID:Addgene_128351)
