[The description below was written by a language model from this plasmid's Addgene catalogue record and pLannotate feature annotations shown in this document.]
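Description:
pQCXIP-mCherry-TAZ is a self-inactivating gammaretroviral expression vector built on the Clontech pQCXIP backbone, designed to deliver a red-fluorescent fusion of human TAZ (WWTR1) into mammalian cells. In bacteria it is maintained through a high-copy ColE1/pUC-type origin and selected with ampicillin via the β-lactamase gene. The viral genome is transcribed in packaging cells from a hybrid 5′ element in which a CMV enhancer/promoter is joined to a truncated Moloney-type LTR. It is followed by the Ψ packaging signal and a truncated, start-codon-less gag segment that supports efficient encapsidation. The 3′ LTR carries a U3 deletion, so after reverse transcription and integration the LTRs are transcriptionally inactive and expression depends on the internal promoter.

That internal cassette consists of the CMV immediate-early enhancer and promoter, followed by a chimeric β-globin/immunoglobulin intron and a T7 promoter. These last two parts probably came in with the fragment transferred from the pCIneo-mCherry intermediate described in the depositor's cloning notes. mCherry lies upstream of the WWTR1 coding sequence, giving an N-terminally tagged TAZ. TAZ is a transcriptional coactivator regulated by the Hippo kinase cascade. Downstream, an EMCV IRES drives translation of puromycin N-acetyltransferase from the same transcript, linking puromycin resistance to expression of the fusion. The SV40 promoter and the small rop, bom, Mos, env and dmpM fragments in the feature table are backbone remnants rather than functional payload. The construct is suited to producing retrovirus for making stable, puromycin-selected cell populations. In these cells, TAZ abundance and subcellular localisation can be followed by fluorescence.
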