Features (pLannotate 1.2.2; 24 found; start..end, strand, type, name):
      1..204     +  promoter       CMV promoter: human cytomegalovirus (CMV) immediate early promoter
    205..380     +  LTR            5' LTR (truncated): truncated long terminal repeat from Moloney murine sarcoma virus
    502..776     +  misc_feature   MESV Ψ (fragment): packaging signal of murine embryonic stem cell virus
    843..1259    +  CDS            gag (truncated): truncated Moloney murine leukemia virus (MMLV) gag gene lacking the start codon
   1413..1790    +  enhancer       CMV enhancer: human cytomegalovirus immediate early enhancer
   1791..2002    +  promoter       CMV promoter: human cytomegalovirus (CMV) immediate early promoter
   2163..2295    +  intron         chimeric intron: chimera between introns from human β-globin and immunoglobulin heavy chain genes
   2340..2358    +  promoter       T7 promoter: promoter for bacteriophage T7 RNA polymerase
   2368..3075    +  CDS            mCherry: mCherry is a basic (constitutively fluorescent) red fluorescent protein published in 2004, derived from Discosoma sp.. It is reported to be a very rapidly-maturing monomer with low acid sensitivity.
   3118..4317    +  CDS            WWTR1: WWTR1_HUMAN - Also known as TAZ. Experimental evidence at protein level: Swiss-Prot protein existence level 1. Transcriptional coactivator which acts as a downstream regulatory target in the Hippo signaling pathway that plays a pivotal role in organ size control and tumor suppression by restricting proliferation and promoting apoptosis (PubMed:11118213, PubMed:18227151). The core of this pathway is composed of a kinase cascade wherein STK3/MST2 and STK4/MST1, in complex with its regulatory protein SAV1, phosphorylates and activates LATS1/2 in complex with its regulatory protein MOB1, which in
   5037..5499    +  misc_feature   IRES: internal ribosome entry site (IRES) of the encephalomyocarditis virus (EMCV)
   5532..6131    +  CDS            PuroR: puromycin N-acetyltransferase; pac from Streptomyces alboniger; confers resistance to puromycin
   6181..6246    +  CDS            dmpM (fragment): DMPM_STRAD - Protein inferred from homology: Swiss-Prot protein existence level 3. From Streptomyces alboniger.
   6259..6330    +  CDS            Mos (fragment): MOS_MOUSE - Experimental evidence at transcript level: Swiss-Prot protein existence level 2. From Mus musculus (Mouse).
   6363..6463    +  CDS            env (fragment): murine leukemia virus gPr80 envelope polyprotein precursor; env; proteolytically cleaved into gp70SU and p15TM subunits
   6505..6930    +  LTR            3' LTR (ΔU3): self-inactivating 3' long terminal repeat (LTR) from Moloney murine leukemia virus
   6999..7039    +  CDS            rop (fragment): Rop protein, which maintains plasmids at low copy number; rop
   7141..7179    +  misc_feature   bom (fragment): basis of mobility region from pBR322
   7196..7525    +  promoter       SV40 promoter: SV40 enhancer and early promoter
   7531..7632    +  misc_feature   bom (fragment): basis of mobility region from pBR322
   7818..8406    -  rep_origin     ori: high-copy-number ColE1/pMB1/pBR322/pUC origin of replication
   8577..9437    -  CDS            AmpR: β-lactamase; bla; confers resistance to ampicillin, carbenicillin, and related antibiotics
   9438..9542    -  promoter       AmpR promoter: bla
   9728..10107   +  enhancer       CMV enhancer: human cytomegalovirus immediate early enhancer
>Addgene plasmid #128351 | pQCXIP-mCherry-TAZ | addgene full sequence | sequence record 254110 | Addgene NGS Result
GTGATGCGGTTTTGGCAGTACATCAATGGGCGTGGATAGCGGTTTGACTCACGGGGATTTCCAAGTCTCC
ACCCCATTGACGTCAATGGGAGTTTGTTTTGGCACCAAAATCAACGGGACTTTCCAAAATGTCGTAACAA
CTCCGCCCCATTGACGCAAATGGGCGGTAGGCGTGTACGGTGGGAGGTCTATATAAGCAGAGCTCAATAA
AAGAGCCCACAACCCCTCACTCGGCGCGCCAGTCTTCCGATAGACTGCGTCGCCCGGGTACCCGTATTCC
CAATAAAGCCTCTTGCTGTTTGCATCCGAATCGTGGTCTCGCTGTTCCTTGGGAGGGTCTCCTCTGAGTG
ATTGACTACCCACGACGGGGGTCTTTCATTTGGGGGCTCGTCCGGGATTTGGAGACCCCTGCCCAGGGAC
CACCGACCCACCACCGGGAGGTAAGCTGGCCAGCAACTTATCTGTGTCTGTCCGATTGTCTAGTGTCTAT
GTTTGATGTTATGCGCCTGCGTCTGTACTAGTTAGCTAACTAGCTCTGTATCTGGCGGACCCGTGGTGGA
ACTGACGAGTTCTGAACACCCGGCCGCAACCCTGGGAGACGTCCCAGGGACTTTGGGGGCCGTTTTTGTG
GCCCGACCTGAGGAAGGGAGTCGATGTGGAATCCGACCCCGTCAGGATATGTGGTTCTGGTAGGAGACGA
GAACCTAAAACAGTTCCCGCCTCCGTCTGAATTTTTGCTTTCGGTTTGGAACCGAAGCCGCGCGTCTTGT
CTGCTGCAGCGCTGCAGCATCGTTCTGTGTTGTCTCTGTCTGACTGTGTTTCTGTATTTGTCTGAAAATT
AGGGCCAGACTGTTACCACTCCCTTAAGTTTGACCTTAGGTCACTGGAAAGATGTCGAGCGGATCGCTCA
CAACCAGTCGGTAGATGTCAAGAAGAGACGTTGGGTTACCTTCTGCTCTGCAGAATGGCCAACCTTTAAC
GTCGGATGGCCGCGAGACGGCACCTTTAACCGAGACCTCATCACCCAGGTTAAGATCAAGGTCTTTTCAC
CTGGCCCGCATGGACACCCAGACCAGGTCCCCTACATCGTGACCTGGGAAGCCTTGGCTTTTGACCCCCC
TCCCTGGGTCAAGCCCTTTGTACACCCTAAGCCTCCGCCTCCTCTTCCTCCATCCGCCCCGTCTCTCCCC
CTTGAACCTCCTCGTTCGACCCCGCCTCGATCCTCCCTTTATCCAGCCCTCACTCCTTCTCTAGGCGCCG
GAATTGAAGATCTTCAATATTGGCCATTAGCCATATTATTCATTGGTTATATAGCATAAATCAATATTGG
CTATTGGCCATTGCATACGTTGTATCTATATCATAATATGTACATTTATATTGGCTCATGTCCAATATGA
CCGCCATGTTGGCATTGATTATTGACTAGTTATTAATAGTAATCAATTACGGGGTCATTAGTTCATAGCC
CATATATGGAGTTCCGCGTTACATAACTTACGGTAAATGGCCCGCCTGGCTGACCGCCCAACGACCCCCG
CCCATTGACGTCAATAATGACGTATGTTCCCATAGTAACGCCAATAGGGACTTTCCATTGACGTCAATGG
GTGGAGTATTTACGGTAAACTGCCCACTTGGCAGTACATCAAGTGTATCATATGCCAAGTCCGCCCCCTA
TTGACGTCAATGACGGTAAATGGCCCGCCTGGCATTATGCCCAGTACATGACCTTACGGGACTTTCCTAC
TTGGCAGTACATCTACGTATTAGTCATCGCTATTACCATGGTGATGCGGTTTTGGCAGTACACCAATGGG
CGTGGATAGCGGTTTGACTCACGGGGATTTCCAAGTCTCCACCCCATTGACGTCAATGGGAGTTTGTTTT
GGCACCAAAATCAACGGGACTTTCCAAAATGTCGTAACAACTGCGATCGCCCGCCCCGTTGACGCAAATG
GGCGGTAGGCGTGTACGGTGGGAGGTCTATATAAGCAGAGCTCGTTTAGTGAACCGTCAGATCACTAGAA
GCTTTATTGCGGTAGTTTATCACAGTTAAATTGCTAACGCAGTCAGTGCTTCTGACACAACAGTCTCGAA
CTTAAGCTGCAGTGACTCTCTTAAGGTAGCCTTGCAGAAGTTGGTCGTGAGGCACTGGGCAGGTAAGTAT
CAAGGTTACAAGACAGGTTTAAGGAGACCAATAGAAACTGGGCTTGTCGAGACAGAGAAGACTCTTGCGT
TTCTGATAGGCACCTATTGGTCTTACTGACATCCACTTTGCCTTTCTCTCCACAGGTGTCCACTCCCAGT
TCAATTACAGCTCTTAAGGCTAGAGTACTTAATACGACTCACTATAGGCTAGCCACCATGGTGAGCAAGG
GCGAGGAGGATAACATGGCCATCATCAAGGAGTTCATGCGCTTCAAGGTGCACATGGAGGGCTCCGTGAA
CGGCCACGAGTTCGAGATCGAGGGCGAGGGCGAGGGCCGCCCCTACGAGGGCACCCAGACCGCCAAGCTG
AAGGTGACCAAGGGTGGCCCCCTGCCCTTCGCCTGGGACATCCTGTCCCCTCAGTTCATGTACGGCTCCA
AGGCCTACGTGAAGCACCCCGCCGACATCCCCGACTACTTGAAGCTGTCCTTCCCCGAGGGCTTCAAGTG
GGAGCGCGTGATGAACTTCGAGGACGGCGGCGTGGTGACCGTGACCCAGGACTCCTCCCTGCAGGACGGC
GAGTTCATCTACAAGGTGAAGCTGCGCGGCACCAACTTCCCCTCCGACGGCCCCGTAATGCAGAAGAAGA
CCATGGGCTGGGAGGCCTCCTCCGAGCGGATGTACCCCGAGGACGGCGCCCTGAAGGGCGAGATCAAGCA
GAGGCTGAAGCTGAAGGACGGCGGCCACTACGACGCTGAGGTCAAGACCACCTACAAGGCCAAGAAGCCC
GTGCAGCTGCCCGGCGCCTACAACGTCAACATCAAGTTGGACATCACCTCCCACAACGAGGACTACACCA
TCGTGGAACAGTACGAACGCGCCGAGGGCCGCCACTCCACCGGCGGCATGGACGAGCTGTACAAGGAATT
CACGCGCTCAGGCTCAGCTTCGCTGCCCGCCCAGAAGATGAATCCGGCCTCGGCGCCCCCTCCGCTCCCG
CCGCCTGGGCAGCAAGTGATCCACGTCACGCAGGACCTAGACACAGACCTCGAAGCCCTCTTCAACTCTG
TCATGAATCCGAAGCCTAGCTCGTGGCGGAAGAAGATCCTGCCGGAGTCTTTCTTTAAGGAGCCTGATTC
GGGCTCGCACTCGCGCCAGTCCAGCACCGACTCGTCGGGCGGCCACCCGGGGCCTCGACTGGCTGGGGGT
GCCCAGCATGTCCGCTCGCACTCGTCGCCCGCGTCCCTGCAGCTGGGCACCGGCGCGGGTGCTGCGGGTA
GCCCCGCGCAGCAGCACGCGCACCTCCGCCAGCAGTCCTACGACGTGACCGACGAGCTGCCACTGCCCCC
GGGCTGGGAGATGACCTTCACGGCCACTGGCCAGAGGTACTTCCTCAATCACATAGAAAAAATCACCACA
TGGCAAGACCCTAGGAAGGCGATGAATCAGCCTCTGAATCATATGAACCTCCACCCTGCCGTCAGTTCCA
CACCAGTGCCTCAGAGGTCCATGGCAGTATCCCAGCCAAATCTCGTGATGAATCACCAACACCAGCAGCA
GATGGCCCCCAGTACCCTGAGCCAGCAGAACCACCCCACTCAGAACCCACCCGCAGGGCTCATGAGTATG
CCCAATGCGCTGACCACTCAGCAGCAGCAGCAGCAGAAACTGCGGCTTCAGAGAATCCAGATGGAGAGAG
AAAGGATTCGAATGCGCCAAGAGGAGCTCATGAGGCAGGAAGCTGCCCTCTGTCGACAGCTCCCCATGGA
AGCTGAGACTCTTGCCCCAGTTCAGGCTGCTGTCAACCCACCCACGATGACCCCAGACATGAGATCCATC
ACTAATAATAGCTCAGATCCTTTCCTCAATGGAGGGCCATATCATTCGAGGGAGCAGAGCACTGACAGTG
GCCTGGGGTTAGGGTGCTACAGTGTCCCCACAACTCCGGAGGACTTCCTCAGCAATGTGGATGAGATGGA
TACAGGAGAAAACGCAGGACAAACACCCATGAACATCAATCCCCAACAGACCCGTTTCCCTGATTTCCTT
GACTGTCTTCCAGGAACAAACGTTGACTTAGGAACTTTGGAATCTGAAGACCTGATCCCCCTCTTCAATG
ATGTAGAGTCTGCTCTGAACAAAAGTGAGCCCTTTCTAACCTGGCTGTAATCACTACCATTGTAACTTGG
ATGTAGCCATGACCTTACATTTCCTGGGCCTCTTGGAAAAAGTGATGGAGCAGAGCAAGTCTGCAGGTGC
ACCACTTCCCGCCTCCATGACTCGTGCTCCCTCCTTTTTATGTTGCCAGTTTAATCATTGCCTGGTTTTG
ATTGAGAGTAACTTAAGTTAAACATAAATAAATATTCTATTTTCATTTTCTGCAAGCCTGCGTTCTTGTG
ACAGATTATACAGAATTGTGTCTGCAGGATTGATTATGCAGAATACTTTTCTCTTTCTTCTCTGCTGCCC
CATGGCTAAGCTTTATGGGTGTTAATTGAAATTTATACACCAATTGATTTTAAACCATAAAAAGCTGACC
ACAGGCAGTTACTTCTGAGGGCATCTTGGTCCAGGAAATGTGCACAAAATTCGACCTGATTTACAGTTTC
AAAAACTGTATTGATGACAGTAGTACCAAATGCTTTAAAAACTATTTAACTTGAGCTTTAAAAATCATTG
TATGGATAGTAAAATTCTACTGTATGGAATACAATGTAATTTTGAATCCAAAAAAAAAAAAAAAAAAACT
CGACCCGGGCGGCCGCTCGAGTTTAAACAATTGCATCCCCCCCCCCTAACGTTACTGGCCGAAGCCGCTT
GGAATAAGGCCGGTGTGCGTTTGTCTATATGTTATTTTCCACCATATTGCCGTCTTTTGGCAATGTGAGG
GCCCGGAAACCTGGCCCTGTCTTCTTGACGAGCATTCCTAGGGGTCTTTCCCCTCTCGCCAAAGGAATGC
AAGGTCTGTTGAATGTCGTGAAGGAAGCAGTTCCTCTGGAAGCTTCTTGAAGACAAACAACGTCTGTAGC
GACCCTTTGCAGGCAGCGGAACCCCCCACCTGGCGACAGGTGCCTCTGCGGCCAAAAGCCACGTGTATAA
GATACACCTGCAAAGGCGGCACAACCCCAGTGCCACGTTGTGAGTTGGATAGTTGTGGAAAGAGTCAAAT
GGCTCTCCTCAAGCGTATTCAACAAGGGGCTGAAGGATGCCCAGAAGGTACCCCATTGTATGGGATCTGA
TCTGGGGCCTCGGTGCACATGCTTTACATGTGTTTAGTCGAGGTTAAAAAAACGTCTAGGCCCCCCGAAC
CACGGGGACGTGGTTTTCCTTTGAAAAACACGATGATAAGCTTGCCACAACCCACAAGGAGACGACCTTC
CATGACCGAGTACAAGCCCACGGTGCGCCTCGCCACCCGCGACGACGTCCCCCGGGCCGTACGCACCCTC
GCCGCCGCGTTCGCCGACTACCCCGCCACGCGCCACACCGTCGACCCGGACCGCCACATCGAGCGGGTCA
CCGAGCTGCAAGAACTCTTCCTCACGCGCGTCGGGCTCGACATCGGCAAGGTGTGGGTCGCGGACGACGG
CGCCGCGGTGGCGGTCTGGACCACGCCGGAGAGCGTCGAAGCGGGGGCGGTGTTCGCCGAGATCGGCCCG
CGCATGGCCGAGTTGAGCGGTTCCCGGCTGGCCGCGCAGCAACAGATGGAAGGCCTCCTGGCGCCGCACC
GGCCCAAGGAGCCCGCGTGGTTCCTGGCCACCGTCGGCGTCTCGCCCGACCACCAGGGCAAGGGTCTGGG
CAGCGCCGTCGTGCTCCCCGGAGTGGAGGCGGCCGAGCGCGCCGGGGTGCCCGCCTTCCTGGAGACCTCC
GCGCCCCGCAACCTCCCCTTCTACGAGCGGCTCGGCTTCACCGTCACCGCCGACGTCGAGGTGCCCGAAG
GACCGCGCACCTGGTGCATGACCCGCAAGCCCGGTGCCTGACGCCCGCCCCACGACCCGCAGCGCCCGAC
CGAAAGGAGCGCACGACCCCATGGCTCCGACCGAAGCCACCCGGGGCGGCCCCGCCGACCCCGCACCCGC
CCCCGAGGCCCACCGACTCTAGTCGAGGGCTGCAGCGCTGCAGAGGCCGAGTGCAGAACTGCTCCAAAGG
GACCTCAAGGCTTTCCGAGGGACACTAGGCTGACTCCATCGAGCCAGTGTAGAGATAAGCTTATCGATTA
GTCCAATTTGTTAAAGACAGGATATCAGTGGTCCAGGCTCTAGTTTTGACTCAACAATATCACCAGCTGA
AGCCTATAGAGTACGAGCCATAGATAAAATAAAAGATTTTATTTAGTCTCCAGAAAAAGGGGGGAATGAA
AGACCCCACCTGTAGGTTTGGCAAGCTAGCTTAAGTAACGCCATTTTGCAAGGCATGGAAAAATACATAA
CTGAGAATAGAGAAGTTCAGATCAAGGTCAGGAACAGATGGAACAGGGTCGACCCTAGAGAACCATCAGA
TGTTTCCAGGGTGCCCCAAGGACCTGAAATGACCCTGTGCCTTATTTGAACTAACCAATCAGTTCGCTTC
TCGCTTCTGTTCGCGCGCTTCTGCTCCCCGAGCTCAATAAAAGAGCCCACAACCCCTCACTCGGGGCGCC
AGTCCTCCGATTGACTGAGTCGCCCGGGTACCCGTGTATCCAATAAACCCTCTTGCAGTTGCATCCGACT
TGTGGTCTCGCTGTTCCTTGGGAGGGTCTCCTCTGAGTGATTGACTACCCGTCAGCGGGGGTCTTTCATT
TGGGGGCTCGTCCGGGATCGGGAGACCCCTGCCCAGGGACCACCGACCCACCACCGGGAGGTAAGCTGGC
TGCCTCGCGCGTTTCGGTGATGACGGTGAAAACCTCTGACACATGCAGCTCCCGGAGACGGTCACAGCTT
GTCTGTAAGCGGATGCCGGGAGCAGACAAGCCCGTCAGGGCGCGTCAGCGGGTGTTGGCGGGTGTCGGGG
CGCAGCCATGACCCAGTCACGTAGCGATAGCGGAGTGTAGATCCGGCTGTGGAATGTGTGTCAGTTAGGG
TGTGGAAAGTCCCCAGGCTCCCCAGCAGGCAGAAGTATGCAAAGCATGCATCTCAATTAGTCAGCAACCA
GGTGTGGAAAGTCCCCAGGCTCCCCAGCAGGCAGAAGTATGCAAAGCATGCATCTCAATTAGTCAGCAAC
CATAGTCCCGCCCCTAACTCCGCCCATCCCGCCCCTAACTCCGCCCAGTTCCGCCCATTCTCCGCCCCAT
GGCTGACTAATTTTTTTTATTTATGCAGAGGCCGAGGCCGCCTCGGCCTCTGAGCTATTCCAGAAGTAGT
GAGGAGGCTTTTTTGGAGGCCTAGGCTTTTGCAAAAAGCTTACTGGCTTAACTATGCGGCATCAGAGCAG
ATTGTACTGAGAGTGCACCATATGCGGTGTGAAATACCGCACAGATGCGTAAGGAGAAAATACCGCATCA
GGCGCTCTTCCGCTTCCTCGCTCACTGACTCGCTGCGCTCGGTCGTTCGGCTGCGGCGAGCGGTATCAGC
TCACTCAAAGGCGGTAATACGGTTATCCACAGAATCAGGGGATAACGCAGGAAAGAACATGTGAGCAAAA
GGCCAGCAAAAGGCCAGGAACCGTAAAAAGGCCGCGTTGCTGGCGTTTTTCCATAGGCTCCGCCCCCCTG
ACGAGCATCACAAAAATCGACGCTCAAGTCAGAGGTGGCGAAACCCGACAGGACTATAAAGATACCAGGC
GTTTCCCCCTGGAAGCTCCCTCGTGCGCTCTCCTGTTCCGACCCTGCCGCTTACCGGATACCTGTCCGCC
TTTCTCCCTTCGGGAAGCGTGGCGCTTTCTCATAGCTCACGCTGTAGGTATCTCAGTTCGGTGTAGGTCG
TTCGCTCCAAGCTGGGCTGTGTGCACGAACCCCCCGTTCAGCCCGACCGCTGCGCCTTATCCGGTAACTA
TCGTCTTGAGTCCAACCCGGTAAGACACGACTTATCGCCACTGGCAGCAGCCACTGGTAACAGGATTAGC
AGAGCGAGGTATGTAGGCGGTGCTACAGAGTTCTTGAAGTGGTGGCCTAACTACGGCTACACTAGAAGGA
CAGTATTTGGTATCTGCGCTCTGCTGAAGCCAGTTACCTTCGGAAAAAGAGTTGGTAGCTCTTGATCCGG
CAAACAAACCACCGCTGGTAGCGGTGGTTTTTTTGTTTGCAAGCAGCAGATTACGCGCAGAAAAAAAGGA
TCTCAAGAAGATCCTTTGATCTTTTCTACGGGGTCTGACGCTCAGTGGAACGAAAACTCACGTTAAGGGA
TTTTGGTCATGAGATTATCAAAAAGGATCTTCACCTAGATCCTTTTAAATTAAAAATGAAGTTTTAAATC
AATCTAAAGTATATATGAGTAAACTTGGTCTGACAGTTACCAATGCTTAATCAGTGAGGCACCTATCTCA
GCGATCTGTCTATTTCGTTCATCCATAGTTGCCTGACTCCCCGTCGTGTAGATAACTACGATACGGGAGG
GCTTACCATCTGGCCCCAGTGCTGCAATGATACCGCGAGACCCACGCTCACCGGCTCCAGATTTATCAGC
AATAAACCAGCCAGCCGGAAGGGCCGAGCGCAGAAGTGGTCCTGCAACTTTATCCGCCTCCATCCAGTCT
ATTAATTGTTGCCGGGAAGCTAGAGTAAGTAGTTCGCCAGTTAATAGTTTGCGCAACGTTGTTGCCATTG
CTGCAGGCATCGTGGTGTCACGCTCGTCGTTTGGTATGGCTTCATTCAGCTCCGGTTCCCAACGATCAAG
GCGAGTTACATGATCCCCCATGTTGTGCAAAAAAGCGGTTAGCTCCTTCGGTCCTCCGATCGTTGTCAGA
AGTAAGTTGGCCGCAGTGTTATCACTCATGGTTATGGCAGCACTGCATAATTCTCTTACTGTCATGCCAT
CCGTAAGATGCTTTTCTGTGACTGGTGAGTACTCAACCAAGTCATTCTGAGAATAGTGTATGCGGCGACC
GAGTTGCTCTTGCCCGGCGTCAACACGGGATAATACCGCGCCACATAGCAGAACTTTAAAAGTGCTCATC
ATTGGAAAACGTTCTTCGGGGCGAAAACTCTCAAGGATCTTACCGCTGTTGAGATCCAGTTCGATGTAAC
CCACTCGTGCACCCAACTGATCTTCAGCATCTTTTACTTTCACCAGCGTTTCTGGGTGAGCAAAAACAGG
AAGGCAAAATGCCGCAAAAAAGGGAATAAGGGCGACACGGAAATGTTGAATACTCATACTCTTCCTTTTT
CAATATTATTGAAGCATTTATCAGGGTTATTGTCTCATGAGCGGATACATATTTGAATGTATTTAGAAAA
ATAAACAAATAGGGGTTCCGCGCACATTTCCCCGAAAAGTGCCACCTGACGTCTAAGAAACCATTATTAT
CATGACATTAACCTATAAAAATAGGCGTATCACGAGGCCCTTTCGTCTTCAAGAATTAGCTTGGCCATTG
CATACGTTGTATCCATATCATAATATGTACATTTATATTGGCTCATGTCCAACATTACCGCCATGTTGAC
ATTGATTATTGACTAGTTATTAATAGTAATCAATTACGGGGTCATTAGTTCATAGCCCATATATGGAGTT
CCGCGTTACATAACTTACGGTAAATGGCCCGCCTGGCTGACCGCCCAACGACCCCCGCCCATTGACGTCA
ATAATGACGTATGTTCCCATAGTAACGCCAATAGGGACTTTCCATTGACGTCAATGGGTGGAGTATTTAC
GGTAAACTGCCCACTTGGCAGTACATCAAGTGTATCATATGCCAAGTACGCCCCCTATTGACGTCAATGA
CGGTAAATGGCCCGCCTGGCATTATGCCCAGTACATGACCTTATGGGACTTTCCTACTTGGCAGTACATC
TACGTATTAGTCATCGCTATTACCATG
